>Addgene plasmid #211628 | lenti-CHMP4B gRNA1 | addgene full sequence | sequence record 420405 | Addgene NGS Result
TAACAAATTGGCTGTGGTATATAAAATTATTCATAATGATAGTAGGAGGCTTGGTAGGTTTAAGAATAGT
TTTTGCTGTACTTTCTATAGTGAATAGAGTTAGGCAGGGATATTCACCATTATCGTTTCAGACCCACCTC
CCAACCCCGAGGGGACCCGACAGGCCCGAAGGAATAGAAGAAGAAGGTGGAGAGAGAGACAGAGACAGAT
CCATTCGATTAGTGAACGGATCGGCACTGCGTGCGCCAATTCTGCAGACAAATGGCAGTATTCATCCACA
ATTTTAAAAGAAAAGGGGGGATTGGGGGGTACAGTGCAGGGGAAAGAATAGTAGACATAATAGCAACAGA
CATACAAACTAAAGAATTACAAAAACAAATTACAAAAATTCAAAATTTTCGGGTTTATTACAGGGACAGC
AGAGATCCAGTTTGGTTAATTAAGGTACCGAGGGCCTATTTCCCATGATTCCTTCATATTTGCATATACG
ATACAAGGCTGTTAGAGAGATAATTAGAATTAATTTGACTGTAAACACAAAGATATTAGTACAAAATACG
TGACGTAGAAAGTAATAATTTCTTGGGTAGTTTGCAGTTTTAAAATTATGTTTTAAAATGGACTATCATA
TGCTTACCGTAACTTGAAAGTATTTCGATTTCTTGGCTTTATATATCTTGTGGAAAGGACGAAACACCGG
TTCTTGAGCACCTCGGTGTGTTTTAGAGCTAGAAATAGCAAGTTAAAATAAGGCTAGTCCGTTATCAACT
TGAAAAAGTGGCACCGAGTCGGTGCTTTTTTGAATTCGCTAGCTAGGTCTTGAAAGGAGTGGGAATTGGC
TCCGGTGCCCGTCAGTGGGCAGAGCGCACATCGCCCACAGTCCCCGAGAAGTTGGGGGGAGGGGTCGGCA
ATTGATCCGGTGCCTAGAGAAGGTGGCGCGGGGTAAACTGGGAAAGTGATGTCGTGTACTGGCTCCGCCT
TTTTCCCGAGGGTGGGGGAGAACCGTATATAAGTGCAGTAGTCGCCGTGAACGTTCTTTTTCGCAACGGG
TTTGCCGCCAGAACACAGGACCGGTGCCACCATGGTGAGCAAGGGCGAGGAGCTGTTCACCGGGGTGGTG
CCCATCCTGGTCGAGCTGGACGGCGACGTAAACGGCCACAAGTTCAGCGTGTCCGGCGAGGGCGAGGGCG
ATGCCACCTACGGCAAGCTGACCCTGAAGTTCATCTGCACCACCGGCAAGCTGCCCGTGCCCTGGCCCAC
CCTCGTGACCACCCTGACCTACGGCGTGCAGTGCTTCAGCCGCTACCCCGACCACATGAAGCAGCACGAC
TTCTTCAAGTCCGCCATGCCCGAAGGCTACGTCCAGGAGCGCACCATCTTCTTCAAGGACGACGGCAACT
ACAAGACCCGCGCCGAGGTGAAGTTCGAGGGCGACACCCTGGTGAACCGCATCGAGCTGAAGGGCATCGA
CTTCAAGGAGGACGGCAACATCCTGGGGCACAAGCTGGAGTACAACTACAACAGCCACAACGTCTATATC
ATGGCCGACAAGCAGAAGAACGGCATCAAGGTGAACTTCAAGATCCGCCACAACATCGAGGACGGCAGCG
TGCAGCTCGCCGACCACTACCAGCAGAACACCCCCATCGGCGACGGCCCCGTGCTGCTGCCCGACAACCA
CTACCTGAGCACCCAGTCCGCCCTGAGCAAAGACCCCAACGAGAAGCGCGATCACATGGTCCTGCTGGAG
TTCGTGACCGCCGCCGGGATCACTCTCGGCATGGACGAGCTGTACAAGCCCAAGAAAAAGCGGAAAGTGG
GATCCGGCGCAACAAACTTCTCTCTGCTGAAACAAGCCGGAGATGTCGAAGAGAATCCTGGACCGACCGA
GTACAAGCCCACGGTGCGCCTCGCCACCCGCGACGACGTCCCCAGGGCCGTACGCACCCTCGCCGCCGCG
TTCGCCGACTACCCCGCCACGCGCCACACCGTCGATCCGGACCGCCACATCGAGCGGGTCACCGAGCTGC
AAGAACTCTTCCTCACGCGCGTCGGGCTCGACATCGGCAAGGTGTGGGTCGCGGACGACGGCGCCGCGGT
GGCGGTCTGGACCACGCCGGAGAGCGTCGAAGCGGGGGCGGTGTTCGCCGAGATCGGCCCGCGCATGGCC
GAGTTGAGCGGTTCCCGGCTGGCCGCGCAGCAACAGATGGAAGGCCTCCTGGCGCCGCACCGGCCCAAGG
AGCCCGCGTGGTTCCTGGCCACCGTCGGAGTCTCGCCCGACCACCAGGGCAAGGGTCTGGGCAGCGCCGT
CGTGCTCCCCGGAGTGGAGGCGGCCGAGCGCGCCGGGGTGCCCGCCTTCCTGGAGACCTCCGCGCCCCGC
AACCTCCCCTTCTACGAGCGGCTCGGCTTCACCGTCACCGCCGACGTCGAGGTGCCCGAAGGACCGCGCA
CCTGGTGCATGACCCGCAAGCCCGGTGCCTGAACGCGTTAAGTCGACAATCAACCTCTGGATTACAAAAT
TTGTGAAAGATTGACTGGTATTCTTAACTATGTTGCTCCTTTTACGCTATGTGGATACGCTGCTTTAATG
CCTTTGTATCATGCTATTGCTTCCCGTATGGCTTTCATTTTCTCCTCCTTGTATAAATCCTGGTTGCTGT
CTCTTTATGAGGAGTTGTGGCCCGTTGTCAGGCAACGTGGCGTGGTGTGCACTGTGTTTGCTGACGCAAC
CCCCACTGGTTGGGGCATTGCCACCACCTGTCAGCTCCTTTCCGGGACTTTCGCTTTCCCCCTCCCTATT
GCCACGGCGGAACTCATCGCCGCCTGCCTTGCCCGCTGCTGGACAGGGGCTCGGCTGTTGGGCACTGACA
ATTCCGTGGTGTTGTCGGGGAAATCATCGTCCTTTCCTTGGCTGCTCGCCTGTGTTGCCACCTGGATTCT
GCGCGGGACGTCCTTCTGCTACGTCCCTTCGGCCCTCAATCCAGCGGACCTTCCTTCCCGCGGCCTGCTG
CCGGCTCTGCGGCCTCTTCCGCGTCTTCGCCTTCGCCCTCAGACGAGTCGGATCTCCCTTTGGGCCGCCT
CCCCGCGTCGACTTTAAGACCAATGACTTACAAGGCAGCTGTAGATCTTAGCCACTTTTTAAAAGAAAAG
GGGGGACTGGAAGGGCTAATTCACTCCCAACGAAGACAAGATCTGCTTTTTGCTTGTACTGGGTCTCTCT
GGTTAGACCAGATCTGAGCCTGGGAGCTCTCTGGCTAACTAGGGAACCCACTGCTTAAGCCTCAATAAAG
CTTGCCTTGAGTGCTTCAAGTAGTGTGTGCCCGTCTGTTGTGTGACTCTGGTAACTAGAGATCCCTCAGA
CCCTTTTAGTCAGTGTGGAAAATCTCTAGCAGGGCCCGTTTAAACCCGCTGATCAGCCTCGACTGTGCCT
TCTAGTTGCCAGCCATCTGTTGTTTGCCCCTCCCCCGTGCCTTCCTTGACCCTGGAAGGTGCCACTCCCA
CTGTCCTTTCCTAATAAAATGAGGAAATTGCATCGCATTGTCTGAGTAGGTGTCATTCTATTCTGGGGGG
TGGGGTGGGGCAGGACAGCAAGGGGGAGGATTGGGAAGACAATAGCAGGCATGCTGGGGATGCGGTGGGC
TCTATGGCTTCTGAGGCGGAAAGAACCAGCTGGGGCTCTAGGGGGTATCCCC
[124 nt withheld, positions 3693-3816]
C
[91 nt withheld, positions 3818-3908]
A
[49 nt withheld, positions 3910-3958]
CCTTTGACGTTGGAGTCCACGTTCTTT
[37 nt withheld, positions 3986-4022]
ACCCTATCTCGGTCTATTCTTTTGATTTATAAGGGATTTTGCCGATTTCGGCCTATTGGTTAAAAAATGA
GCTGATTTAACAAAAATTTAACGCGAATTAATTCTGTGGAATGTGTGTCAGTTAGGGTGTGGAAAGTCCC
CAGGCTCCCCAGCAGGCAGAAGTATGCAAAGCATGCATCTCAATTAGTCAGCAACCAGGTGTGGAAAGTC
CCCAGGCTCCCCAGCAGGCAGAAGTATGCAAAGCATGCATCTCAATTAGTCAGCAACCATAGTCCCGCCC
CTAACTCCGCCCATCCCGCCCCTAACTCCGCCCAGTTCCGCCCATTCTCCGCCCCATGGCTGACTAATTT
TTTTTATTTATGCAGAGGCCGAGGCCGCCTCTGCCTCTGAGCTATTCCAGAAGTAGTGAGGAGGCTTTTT
TGGAGGCCTAGGCTTTTGCAAAAAGCTCCCGGGAGCTTGTATATCCATTTTCGGATCTGATCAGCACGTG
TTGACAATTAATCATCGGCATAGTATAATACGACAAGGTGAGGAACTAAACCATGGCCAAGTTGACCAGT
GCCGTTCCGGTGCTCACCGCGCGCGACGTCGCCGGAGCGGTCGAGTTCTGGACCGACCGGCTCGGGTTCT
CCCGGGACTTCGTGGAGGACGACTTCGCCGGTGTGGTCCGGGACGACGTGACCCTGTTCATCAGCGCGGT
CCAGGACCAGGTGGTGCCGGACAACACCCTGGCCTGGGTGTGGGTGCGCGGCCTGGACGAGCTGTACGCC
GAGTGGTCGGAGGTCGTGTCCACGAACTTCCGGGACGCCTCCGGGCCGGCCATGACCGAGATCGGCGAGC
AGCCGTGGGGGCGGGAGTTCGCCCTGCGCGACCCGGCCGGCAACTGCGTGCACTTCGTGGCCGAGGAGCA
GGACTGACACGTGCTACGAGATTTCGATTCCACCGCCGCCTTCTATGAAAGGTTGGGCTTCGGAATCGTT
TTCCGGGACGCCGGCTGGATGATCCTCCAGCGCGGGGATCTCATGCTGGAGTTCTTCGCCCACCCCAACT
TGTTTATTGCAGCTTATAATGGTTACAAATAAAGCAATAGCATCACAAATTTCACAAATAAAGCATTTTT
TTCACTGCATTCTAGTTGTGGTTTGTCCAAACTCATCAATGTATCTTATCATGTCTGTATACCGTCGACC
TCTAGCTAGAGCTTGGCGTAATCATGGTCATAGCTGTTTCCTGTGTGAAATTGTTATCCGCTCACAATTC
CACACAACATACGAGCCGGAAGCATAAAGTGTAAAGCCTGGGGTGCCTAATGAGTGAGCTAACTCACATT
AATTGCGTTGCGCTCACTGCCCGCTTTCCAGTCGGGAAACCTGTCGTGCCAGCTGCATTAATGAATCGGC
CAACGCGCGGGGAGAGGCGGTTTGCGTATTGGGCGCTCTTCCGCTTCCTCGCTCACTGACTCGCTGCGCT
CGGTCGTTCGGCTGCGGCGAGCGGTATCAGCTCACTCAAAGGCGGTAATACGGTTATCCACAGAATCAGG
GGATAACGCAGGAAAGAACATGTGAGCAAAAGGCCAGCAAAAGGCCAGGAACCGTAAAAAGGCCGCGTTG
CTGGCGTTTTTCCATAGGCTCCGCCCCCCTGACGAGCATCACAAAAATCGACGCTCAAGTCAGAGGTGGC
GAAACCCGACAGGACTATAAAGATACCAGGCGTTTCCCCCTGGAAGCTCCCTCGTGCGCTCTCCTGTTCC
GACCCTGCCGCTTACCGGATACCTGTCCGCCTTTCTCCCTTCGGGAAGCGTGGCGCTTTCTCATAGCTCA
CGCTGTAGGTATCTCAGTTCGGTGTAGGTCGTTCGCTCCAAGCTGGGCTGTGTGCACGAACCCCCCGTTC
AGCCCGACCGCTGCGCCTTATCCGGTAACTATCGTCTTGAGTCCAACCCGGTAAGACACGACTTATCGCC
ACTGGCAGCAGCCACTGGTAACAGGATTAGCAGAGCGAGGTATGTAGGCGGTGCTACAGAGTTCTTGAAG
TGGTGGCCTAACTACGGCTACACTAGAAGAACAGTATTTGGTATCTGCGCTCTGCTGAAGCCAGTTACCT
TCGGAAAAAGAGTTGGTAGCTCTTGATCCGGCAAACAAACCACCGCTGGTAGCGGTGGTTTTTTTGTTTG
CAAGCAGCAGATTACGCGCAGAAAAAAAGGATCTCAAGAAGATCCTTTGATCTTTTCTACGGGGTCTGAC
GCTCAGTGGAACGAAAACTCACGTTAAGGGATTTTGGTCATGAGATTATCAAAAAGGATCTTCACCTAGA
TCCTTTTAAATTAAAAATGAAGTTTTAAATCAATCTAAAGTATATATGAGTAAACTTGGTCTGACAGTTA
CCAATGCTTAATCAGTGAGGCACCTATCTCAGCGATCTGTCTATTTCGTTCATCCATAGTTGCCTGACTC
CCCGTCGTGTAGATAACTACGATACGGGAGGGCTTACCATCTGGCCCCAGTGCTGCAATGATACCGCGAG
ACCCACGCTCACCGGCTCCAGATTTATCAGCAATAAACCAGCCAGCCGGAAGGGCCGAGCGCAGAAGTGG
TCCTGCAACTTTATCCGCCTCCATCCAGTCTATTAATTGTTGCCGGGAAGCTAGAGTAAGTAGTTCGCCA
GTTAATAGTTTGCGCAACGTTGTTGCCATTGCTACAGGCATCGTGGTGTCACGCTCGTCGTTTGGTATGG
CTTCATTCAGCTCCGGTTCCCAACGATCAAGGCGAGTTACATGATCCCCCATGTTGTGCAAAAAAGCGGT
TAGCTCCTTCGGTCCTCCGATCGTTGTCAGAAGTAAGTTGGCCGCAGTGTTATCACTCATGGTTATGGCA
GCACTGCATAATTCTCTTACTGTCATGCCATCCGTAAGATGCTTTTCTGTGACTGGTGAGTACTCAACCA
AGTCATTCTGAGAATAGTGTATGCGGCGACCGAGTTGCTCTTGCCCGGCGTCAATACGGGATAATACCGC
GCCACATAGCAGAACTTTAAAAGTGCTCATCATTGGAAAACGTTCTTCGGGGCGAAAACTCTCAAGGATC
TTACCGCTGTTGAGATCCAGTTCGATGTAACCCACTCGTGCACCCAACTGATCTTCAGCATCTTTTACTT
TCACCAGCGTTTCTGGGTGAGCAAAAACAGGAAGGCAAAATGCCGCAAAAAAGGGAATAAGGGCGACACG
GAAATGTTGAATACTCATACTCTTCCTTTTTCAATATTATTGAAGCATTTATCAGGGTTATTGTCTCATG
AGCGGATACATATTTGAATGTATTTAGAAAAATAAACAAATAGGGGTTCCGCGCACATTTCCCCGAAAAG
TGCCACCTGACGTCGACGGATCGGGAGATCTCCCGATCCCCTATGGTGCACTCTCAGTACAATCTGCTCT
GATGCCGCATAGTTAAGCCAGTATCTGCTCCCTGCTTGTGTGTTGGAGGTCGCTGAGTAGTGCGCGAGCA
AAATTTAAGCTACAACAAGGCAAGGCTTGACCGACAATTGCATGAAGAATCTGCTTAGGGTTAGGCGTTT
TGCGCTGCTTCGCGATGTACGGGCCAGATATACGCGTTGACATTGATTATTGACTAGTTATTAATAGTAA
TCAATTACGGGGTCATTAGTTCATAGCCCATATATGGAGTTCCGCGTTACATAACTTACGGTAAATGGCC
CGCCTGGCTGACCGCCCAACGACCCCCGCCCATTGACGTCAATAATGACGTATGTTCCCATAGTAACGCC
AATAGGGACTTTCCATTGACGTCAATGGGTGGAGTATTTACGGTAAACTGCCCACTTGGCAGTACATCAA
GTGTATCATATGCCAAGTACGCCCCCTATTGACGTCAATGACGGTAAATGGCCCGCCTGGCATTATGCCC
AGTACATGACCTTATGGGACTTTCCTACTTGGCAGTACATCTACGTATTAGTCATCGCTATTACCATGGT
GATGCGGTTTTGGCAGTACATCAATGGGCGTGGATAGCGGTTTGACTCACGGGGATTTCCAAGTCTCCAC
CCCATTGACGTCAATGGGAGTTTGTTTTGGCACCAAAATCAACGGGACTTTCCAAAATGTCGTAACAACT
CCGCCCCATTGACGCAAATGGGCGGTAGGCGTGTACGGTGGGAGGTCTATATAAGCAGCGCGTTTTGCCT
GTACTGGGTCTCTCTGGTTAGACCAGATCTGAGCCTGGGAGCTCTCTGGCTAACTAGGGAACCCACTGCT
TAAGCCTCAATAAAGCTTGCCTTGAGTGCTTCAAGTAGTGTGTGCCCGTCTGTTGTGTGACTCTGGTAAC
TAGAGATCCCTCAGACCCTTTTAGTCAGTGTGGAAAATCTCTAGCAGTGGCGCCCGAACAGGGACTTGAA
AGCGAAAGGGAAACCAGAGGAGCTCTCTCGACGCAGGACTCGGCTTGCTGAAGCGCGCACGGCAAGAGGC
GAGGGGCGGCGACTGGTGAGTACGCCAAAAATTTTGACTAGCGGAGGCTAGAAGGAGAGAGATGGGTGCG
AGAGCGTCAGTATTAAGCGGGGGAGAATTAGATCGCGATGGGAAAAAATTCGGTTAAGGCCAGGGGGAAA
GAAAAAATATAAATTAAAACATATAGTATGGGCAAGCAGGGAGCTAGAACGATTCGCAGTTAATCCTGGC
CTGTTAGAAACATCAGAAGGCTGTAGACAAATACTGGGACAGCTACAACCATCCCTTCAGACAGGATCAG
AAGAACTTAGATCATTATATAATACAGTAGCAACCCTCTATTGTGTGCATCAAAGGATAGAGATAAAAGA
CACCAAGGAAGCTTTAGACAAGATAGAGGAAGAGCAAAACAAAAGTAAGACCACCGCACAGCAAGCGGCC
GCTGATCTTCAGACCTGGAGGAGGAGATATGAGGGACAATTGGAGAAGTGAATTATATAAATATAAAGTA
GTAAAAATTGAACCATTAGGAGTAGCACCCACCAAGGCAAAGAGAAGAGTGGTGCAGAGAGAAAAAAGAG
CAGTGGGAATAGGAGCTTTGTTCCTTGGGTTCTTGGGAGCAGCAGGAAGCACTATGGGCGCAGCGTCAAT
GACGCTGACGGTACAGGCCAGACAATTATTGTCTGGTATAGTGCAGCAGCAGAACAATTTGCTGAGGGCT
ATTGAGGCGCAACAGCATCTGTTGCAACTCACAGTCTGGGGCATCAAGCAGCTCCAGGCAAGAATCCTGG
CTGTGGAAAGATACCTAAAGGATCAACAGCTCCTGGGGATTTGGGGTTGCTCTGGAAAACTCATTTGCAC
CACTGCTGTGCCTTGGAATGCTAGTTGGAGTAATAAATCTCTGGAACAGATTTGGAATCACACGACCTGG
ATGGAGTGGGACAGAGAAATTAACAATTACACAAGCTTAATACACTCCTTAATTGAAGAATCGCAAAACC
AGCAAGAAAAGAATGAACAAGAATTATTGGAATTAGATAAATGGGCAAGTTTGTGGAATTGGTTTAACA
Features (pLannotate 1.2.2; 33 found; start..end, strand, type, name):
    132..232     +  CDS            Rev (fragment): human immunodeficiency virus 1 (HIV-1) Rev protein; rev; enhances nuclear export of unspliced and incompletely spliced viral mRNAs
    282..399     +  misc_feature   cPPT/CTS: central polypurine tract and central termination sequence of HIV-1
    450..690     +  promoter       U6 promoter: RNA polymerase III promoter for human U6 snRNA
    720..795     +  misc_RNA       gRNA scaffold: guide RNA scaffold for the Streptococcus pyogenes CRISPR/Cas9 system
    813..831     +  CDS            small t antigen (fragment): SV40 (simian virus 40) small t antigen
    857..1068    +  promoter       EF-1α core promoter: core promoter for human elongation factor EF-1α
   1082..1798    +  CDS            EGFP: EGFP is a basic (constitutively fluorescent) green fluorescent protein published in 1996, derived from Aequorea victoria. It is reported to be a rapidly-maturing weak dimer with moderate acid sensitivity.
   1885..2482    +  CDS            PuroR (fragment): puromycin N-acetyltransferase; pac from Streptomyces; confers resistance to puromycin
   2498..3086    +  misc_feature   WPRE: woodchuck hepatitis virus posttranscriptional regulatory element
   3137..3156    +  misc_feature   cPPT/CTS (fragment): central polypurine tract and central termination sequence of HIV-1
   3158..3391    +  LTR            3' LTR (ΔU3): self-inactivating 3' long terminal repeat (LTR) from HIV-1
   3423..3647    +  polyA_signal   bGH poly(A) signal: bovine growth hormone polyadenylation signal
   3651..3672    +  promoter       SV40 promoter (fragment): SV40 enhancer and early promoter
   3693..4121    +  rep_origin     f1 ori (sequence partly withheld): f1 bacteriophage origin of replication; arrow indicates direction of (+) strand synthesis
   4135..4464    +  promoter       SV40 promoter: SV40 enhancer and early promoter
   4512..4539    +  promoter       EM7 promoter (fragment): synthetic bacterial promoter&nbsp
   4565..4939    +  CDS            BleoR: antibiotic-binding protein; Sh ble from Streptoalloteichus hindustanus; confers resistance to bleomycin, phleomycin, and Zeocin™
   4949..5074    +  CDS            ble (fragment): BLE_KLEPN - Experimental evidence at protein level: Swiss-Prot protein existence level 1. Binding protein with a strong affinity to the bleomycin family of antibiotics. Binds to CL990; an antimitotic-antibiotic compound. From Klebsiella pneumoniae.
   5069..5190    +  polyA_signal   SV40 poly(A) signal: SV40 polyadenylation signal
   5263..5279    -  protein_bind   lac operator: The lac repressor binds to the lac operator to inhibit transcription in E. coli. This inhibition can be relieved by adding lactose or isopropyl-β-D-thiogalactopyranoside (IPTG). lac repressor encoded by lacI
   5287..5317    -  promoter       lac promoter: promoter for the E. coli lac operon
   5332..5353    -  protein_bind   CAP binding site: CAP binding activates transcription in the presence of cAMP. E. coli catabolite activator protein
   5366..5458    -  CDS            lacI (fragment): lac repressor; lacI; The lac repressor binds to the lac operator to inhibit transcription in E. coli. This inhibition can be relieved by adding lactose or isopropyl-β-D-thiogalactopyranoside (IPTG).
   5641..6229    -  rep_origin     ori: high-copy-number ColE1/pMB1/pBR322/pUC origin of replication
   6400..7260    -  CDS            AmpR: β-lactamase; bla; confers resistance to ampicillin, carbenicillin, and related antibiotics
   7261..7365    -  promoter       AmpR promoter: bla
   7424..7476    -  misc_feature   bom (fragment): basis of mobility region from pBR322
   7631..8010    +  enhancer       CMV enhancer: human cytomegalovirus immediate early enhancer
   8011..8210    +  promoter       CMV promoter: human cytomegalovirus (CMV) immediate early promoter
   8228..8408    +  LTR            5' LTR (truncated): truncated 5' long terminal repeat (LTR) from HIV-1
   8455..8580    +  misc_feature   HIV-1 Ψ: packaging signal of human immunodeficiency virus type 1
   8564..8927    +  CDS            HIV-1 gag (fragment): gag protein from human immunodeficiency virus 1; gag
   9073..9306    +  misc_feature   RRE: The Rev response element (RRE) of HIV-1 allows for Rev-dependent mRNA export from the nucleus to the cytoplasm.
