[The description below was written by a language model from this plasmid's Addgene catalogue record and pLannotate feature annotations shown in this document.]
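Description:
lenti-CHMP4B gRNA1 is a lentiviral CRISPR guide-expression plasmid built on a pLenti backbone and carrying the first of a set of single guide RNAs directed against CHMP4B. In bacteria it is maintained through a high-copy ColE1/pUC-type origin and an ampicillin resistance gene, and an f1 origin is also present. The viral portion has the layout of a third-generation, self-inactivating HIV-1 transfer vector. A CMV enhancer/promoter drives a truncated 5' LTR, followed by the Ψ packaging signal with a gag fragment, the RRE for Rev-dependent export of the genomic RNA, and the cPPT/CTS. The 3' end has a WPRE and a ΔU3 3' LTR, backed by a bGH polyadenylation signal. No Cas9 coding sequence is annotated, so the nuclease must be supplied separately.

Within the provirus, a human U6 RNA polymerase III promoter transcribes the synthetic CHMP4B spacer fused to the Streptococcus pyogenes Cas9 guide scaffold. Downstream, an EF-1α core promoter drives EGFP followed by a puromycin N-acetyltransferase sequence, so transduced mammalian cells can be tracked by green fluorescence and selected with puromycin. The element linking the two coding regions is not annotated. Outside the LTRs, an SV40 promoter/EM7–BleoR cassette with an SV40 poly(A) signal also sits in the backbone, although the catalogue lists only puromycin as the selectable marker.

The catalogue gives a total size of about 8.05 kb, whereas the sequenced record behind the feature table is 9,551 nt. EGFP is not mentioned in the catalogue fields and may account for part of this difference. The stated purpose is simply CRISPR targeting of CHMP4B, and the associated study concerns repair of DNA breaks in mitosis.
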