Addgene plasmid #211628: lenti-CHMP4B gRNA1
Purpose: sgRNA-1 against CHMP4B
Depositing lab: Agnel Sfeir. Publication: RHINO directs MMEJ to repair DNA breaks in mitosis. Brambati A, Sacco O, Porcella S, Heyza J, Kareh M, Schmidt JC, Sfeir A. Science. 2023 Aug 11;381(6658):653-660. doi: 10.1126/science.adh3694. Epub 2023 Jul 13. PubMed 37440612.
Backbone
  Vector backbone: pLenti
  Backbone size w/o insert (bp): 8034
  Total vector size (bp): 8054
  Vector type: Mammalian Expression, CRISPR
  Selectable markers: Puromycin
Growth in bacteria
  Bacterial resistance: Ampicillin, 100 μg/mL
  Growth temperature: 37°C
  Growth strain: NEB Stable
  Copy number: Unknown
Gene/Insert
  Gene/Insert name: sgRNA CHMP4B
  gRNA/shRNA sequence: GTTCTTGAGCACCTCGGTG
  Species: Synthetic
  Promoter: U6
  Cloning method: Unknown
  Sequencing primers: 5′ gactatcatatgcttaccgt
Terms and licenses: Academic/Nonprofit Terms; Industry Terms: Not Available to Industry
How to cite: lenti-CHMP4B gRNA1 was a gift from Agnel Sfeir (Addgene plasmid # 211628 ; http://n2t.net/addgene:211628 ; RRID:Addgene_211628)
